>Addgene plasmid #41030 | pUG6SP-tTA' | depositor full sequence | sequence record 54340 | pUG6SP-tTA' sequence 7438 bps
CGTTGGCCGATTCATTAATGCAGGTTAACCTGGCTTATCGAAATTAATACGACTCACTATAGGGAGACCG
GCAGATCCGCGGCCGCATAGGCCACTAGTGGATCTGATATCACCTAATAACTTCGTATAGCATACATTAT
ACGAAGTTATATTAAGGGTTCTCGAGAGCTCGTTTTCGACACTGGATGGCGGCGTTAGTATCGAATCGAC
AGCAGTATAGCGACCAGCATTCACATACGATTGACGCATGATATTACTTTCTGCGCACTTAACTTCGCAT
CTGGGCAGATGATGTCGAGGCGAAAAAAAATATAAATCACGCTAACATTTGATTAAAATAGAACAACTAC
AATATAAAAAAACTATACAAATGACAAGTTCTTGAAAACAAGAATCTTTTTATTGTCAGTACTGATTAGA
AAAACTCATCGAGCATCAAATGAAACTGCAATTTATTCATATCAGGATTATCAATACCATATTTTTGAAA
AAGCCGTTTCTGTAATGAAGGAGAAAACTCACCGAGGCAGTTCCATAGGATGGCAAGATCCTGGTATCGG
TCTGCGATTCCGACTCGTCCAACATCAATACAACCTATTAATTTCCCCTCGTCAAAAATAAGGTTATCAA
GTGAGAAATCACCATGAGTGACGACTGAATCCGGTGAGAATGGCAAAAGCTTATGCATTTCTTTCCAGAC
TTGTTCAACAGGCCAGCCATTACGCTCGTCATCAAAATCACTCGCATCAACCAAACCGTTATTCATTCGT
GATTGCGCCTGAGCGAGACGAAATACGCGATCGCTGTTAAAAGGACAATTACAAACAGGAATCGAATGCA
ACCGGCGCAGGAACACTGCCAGCGCATCAACAATATTTTCACCTGAATCAGGATATTCTTCTAATACCTG
GAATGCTGTTTTGCCGGGGATCGCAGTGGTGAGTAACCATGCATCATCAGGAGTACGGATAAAATGCTTG
ATGGTCGGAAGAGGCATAAATTCCGTCAGCCAGTTTAGTCTGACCATCTCATCTGTAACATCATTGGCAA
CGCTACCTTTGCCATGTTTCAGAAACAACTCTGGCGCATCGGGCTTCCCATACAATCGATAGATTGTCGC
ACCTGATTGCCCGACATTATCGCGAGCCCATTTATACCCATATAAATCAGCATCCATGTTGGAATTTAAT
CGCGGCCTCGAAACGTGAGTCTTTTCCTTACCCATGGTTGTTTATGTTCGGATGTGATGTGAGAACTGTA
TCCTAGCAAGATTTTAAAAGGAAGTATATGAAAGAAGAACCTCAGTGGCAAATCCTAACCTTTTATATTT
CTCTACAGGGGCGCGGCGTGGGGACAATTCAACGCGTCTGTGAGGGGAGCGTTTCCCTGCTCGCAGGTCT
GCAGCGAGGAGCCGTAATTTTTGCTTCGCGCCGTGCGGCCATCAAAATGTATGGATGCAAATGATTATAC
ATGGGGATGTATGGGCTAAATGTACGGGCGACAGTCACATCATGCCCCTGAGCTGCGCACGTCAAGACTG
TCAAGGAGGGTATTCTGGGCCTCCATGTCGCTGGCCGGGTGACCCGGCGGGGACGAGGCAAGCTAAACAG
ATCTCTAGACCTAATAACTTCGTATAGCATACATTATACGAAGTTATATTAAGGGTTGTCGACGCTCGAG
GAGCTTGGCCCATTGCATACGTTGTATCCATATCATAATATGTACATTTATATTGGCTCATGTCCAACAT
TACCGCCATGTTGACATTGATTATTGACTAGTTATTAATAGTAATCAATTACGGGGTCATTAGTTCATAG
CCCATATATGGAGTTCCGCGTTACATAACTTACGGTAAATGGCCCGCCTGGCTGACCGCCCAACGACCCC
CGCCCATTGACGTCAATAATGACGTATGTTCCCATAGTAACGCCAATAGGGACTTTCCATTGACGTCAAT
GGGTGGAGTATTTACGGTAAACTGCCCACTTGGCAGTACATCAAGTGTATCATATGCCAAGTACGCCCCC
TATTGACGTCAATGACGGTAAATGGCCCGCCTGGCATTATGCCCAGTACATGACCTTATGGGACTTTCCT
ACTTGGCAGTACATCTACGTATTAGTCATCGCTATTACCATGGTGATGCGGTTTTGGCAGTACATCAATG
GGCGTGGATAGCGGTTTGACTCACGGGGATTTCCAAGTCTCCACCCCATTGACGTCAATGGGAGTTTGTT
TTGGCACCAAAATCAACGGGACTTTCCAAAATGTCGTAACAACTCCGCCCCATTGACGCAAATGGGCGGT
AGGCGTGTACGGTGGGAGGTCTATATAAGCAGAGCTCGTTTAGTGAACCGTCAGATCGCCTGGAGACGCC
ATCCACGCTGTTTTGACCTCCATAGAAGACACCGGGACCGATCCAGCCTCCGCGGCCCCAATTCATATGT
CTAGATTAGATAAAAGTAAAGTGATTAACAGCGCATTAGAGCTGCTTAATGAGGTCGGAATCGAAGGTTT
AACAACCCGTAAACTCGCCCAGAAGCTTGGTGTAGAGCAGCCTACACTGTATTGGCATGTAAAAAATAAG
CGGGCTTTGCTCGACGCCTTAGCCATTGAGATGTTAGATAGGCACCATACTCACTTTTGCCCTTTAAAAG
GGGAAAGCTGGCAAGATTTTTTACGCAATAACGCTAAAAGTTTTAGATGTGCTTTACTAAGTCATCGCAA
TGGAGCAAAAGTACATTCAGATACACGGCCTACAGAAAAACAGTATGAAACTCTCGAAAATCAATTAGCC
TTTTTATGCCAACAAGGTTTTTCACTAGAGAACGCGTTATATGCACTCAGCGCTGTGGGGCATTTTACTT
TAGGTTGCGTATTGGAAGATCAAGAGCATCAAGTCGCTAAAGAAGAAAGGGAAACACCTACTACTGATAG
TATGCCGCCATTATTACGACAAGCTATCGAATTATTTGATCACCAAGGTGCAGAGCCAGCCTTCTTATTC
GGCCTTGAATTGATCATATGCGGATTAGAAAAACAACTTAAATGTGAAAGTGGGTCCGCGTACAGCCGCG
CGCGTACGAAAAACAATTACGGGTCTACCATCGAGGGCCTGCTCGATCTCCCGGACGACGACGCCCCCGA
AGAGGCGGGGCTGGCGGCTCCGCGCCTGTCCTTTCTCCCCGCGGGACACACGCGCAGACTGTCGACGGCC
CCCCCGACCGATGTCAGCCTGGGGGACGAGCTCCACTTAGACGGCGAGGACGTGGCGATGGCGCATGCCG
ACGCGCTAGACGATTTCGATCTGGACATGTTGGGGGACGGGGATTCCCCGGGTCCGGGATTTACCCCCCA
CGACTCCGCCCCCTACGGCGCTCTGGATATGGCCGACTTCGAGTTTGAGCAGATGTTTACCGATGCCCTT
GGAATTGACGAGTACGGTGGGTAGGGGGCGCGAGGATCGTAATAAGCTTCGACCTGCAGCGTACGAAGCT
TCAGCTGGGGTAAAAGGAATGTCTCCCTTGCCAGTACTGCTAGGGTTTTTCTTTCAAACTATGGAAGCCC
ATTCAAGCTGCATATTACGATTTTGTTTTTCGCTTTTAGAAAGTGGTTTAGATGAGATAATAGAAAAATT
CTTGATCTCCGACAACGAGTACTTTTATTTTTTTTGCTAATCACTTTACTCAATATTAGCTCGAAATCGT
AGAAACGTAGACGGGTGCGGGATACCGAGTGGTGTAGTTAAGAATTTTTATAAACCACGTGGCCCAAAAA
TATGAACCCAAAACGTTTATACATGAGTATACTTTAAGAAGGCTATACCCCTTCGTGTTAGATGTAGTTT
TAGCTACCCAACCCGAGTCTATGAGCTTGACTTCAGATGTAGAAGGCATTAAATCGTTTTGAATATTAAT
TAAAAAACGATGAAAATTAAATATTTAAAAGCAATCATACGCTGAAAATTTAGTGCTGTGGCTAATCCTT
CAACATGGAAATGCCATAAAAGTGACTTTGACAAAAAAAAAAGTATATACAGGTAGTAAACTCATCTACT
TCATTGACTTTGTTTACAGCATGTGGAAGGAGGAATATTTATTGCTAAATCGTAGTTTAACATTCAATAA
GTAATACTATTGAAATTCGACAAGATTGGCCGCATGGATGAAAAAGAGGCATTTTGCTTTGGGAGAATTA
GTTCAAATTAGAACTGAAAAAAAAAACTTTACGAGGCAAAAATGTCGGATTGAGATCGTAAAAGTTCGCT
CGTCGTCTTTTGCTTTGTGATTGTTTTCATGGATACATCTTGCTGGATATTTAAATTTTAGTACTATGTA
TAAGATATTCTATAAATGTTTTATCACCCAAACCTGTTAGCGCCTTCTTAATTCTATTCAATCTGGCTTT
TGCTCTGAGACTACTTCTTGGACTTTCACTACTTGTTAGTTATACGGAATTTGTGTAATTAGAAGTGAAA
TAATCCTTTCTATTAGTAATGCGAGCTCCTTGATTTATACATGAAAGCATTCTTTTGAAACAATATTTTG
TTTTCTATTTGATTTCGCGTTGAATAGTCCCAATGACCCTGATGAGACAAAAGCACTTATCATAAAATTT
ATTATCTAAGATAATCTCGTTAAAAAAAAAAAAAAAAAAAAAAAAAAAAAAAATTTGGCAAGAAGCCCTT
CTCTTTCGTTAAAACTTGTTTCGCTTTATGCAATACTGTAAGTGTAAGCTTGTAATATAGCGAATCTGTG
AACTCATTGTTCATTTCATGGTAGTTGTTGATTTCACAAGCATGCTGAGTTATCAATATAGTAACACAAT
TGGTTTTATTTCAGCTCGCTTGAATATAGTGTCAAGAGATAATTGAATAAACAAAAAAAATAACTACACG
TTTTTTAGATACATTTTATTTACAATGTATTGGTTCTTTAAAGAATGGGTGGTAAATAAAAAAAATATTA
CAAGGTCGAAAAAAATTCATCCCTTTTCATTAGTTCTATAATTAAATGCTAAACCCATGAATATTCTTTT
ACTGCTAATCAATTAACGATTTTGGTATTTAAAAGCTATTGCTGATAAGTATTCTGACGTTCTGTATCAA
TATTACCATGCAGCTGGCGGCCGCGTTCTATAGTGTCACCTAAATCGTATGTGTATGATACATAAGGTTA
TGTATTAATTGTAGCCGCGTTCTAACGACAATATGTCCATATGGTGCACTCTCAGTACAATCTGCTCTGA
TGCCGCATAGTTAAGCCAGCCCCGACACCCGCCAACACCCGCTGACGCGCCCTGACGGGCTTGTCTGCTC
CCGGCATCCGCTTACAGACAAGCTGTGACCGTCTCCGGGAGCTGCATGTGTCAGAGGTTTTCACCGTCAT
CACCGAAACGCGCGAGACGAAAGGGCCTCGTGATACGCCTATTTTTATAGGTTAATGTCATGATAATAAT
GGTTTCTTAGACGTCAGGTGGCACTTTTCGGGGAAATGTGCGCGGAACCCCTATTTGTTTATTTTTCTAA
ATACATTCAAATATGTATCCGCTCATGAGACAATAACCCTGATAAATGCTTCAATAATATTGAAAAAGGA
AGAGTATGAGTATTCAACATTTCCGTGTCGCCCTTATTCCCTTTTTTGCGGCATTTTGCCTTCCTGTTTT
TGCTCACCCAGAAACGCTGGTGAAAGTAAAAGATGCTGAAGATCAGTTGGGTGCACGAGTGGGTTACATC
GAACTGGATCTCAACAGCGGTAAGATCCTTGAGAGTTTTCGCCCCGAAGAACGTTTTCCAATGATGAGCA
CTTTTAAAGTTCTGCTATGTGGCGCGGTATTATCCCGTATTGACGCCGGGCAAGAGCAACTCGGTCGCCG
CATACACTATTCTCAGAATGACTTGGTTGAGTACTCACCAGTCACAGAAAAGCATCTTACGGATGGCATG
ACAGTAAGAGAATTATGCAGTGCTGCCATAACCATGAGTGATAACACTGCGGCCAACTTACTTCTGACAA
CGATCGGAGGACCGAAGGAGCTAACCGCTTTTTTGCACAACATGGGGGATCATGTAACTCGCCTTGATCG
TTGGGAACCGGAGCTGAATGAAGCCATACCAAACGACGAGCGTGACACCACGATGCCTGTAGCAATGGCA
ACAACGTTGCGCAAACTATTAACTGGCGAACTACTTACTCTAGCTTCCCGGCAACAATTAATAGACTGGA
TGGAGGCGGATAAAGTTGCAGGACCACTTCTGCGCTCGGCCCTTCCGGCTGGCTGGTTTATTGCTGATAA
ATCTGGAGCCGGTGAGCGTGGGTCTCGCGGTATCATTGCAGCACTGGGGCCAGATGGTAAGCCCTCCCGT
ATCGTAGTTATCTACACGACGGGGAGTCAGGCAACTATGGATGAACGAAATAGACAGATCGCTGAGATAG
GTGCCTCACTGATTAAGCATTGGTAACTGTCAGACCAAGTTTACTCATATATACTTTAGATTGATTTAAA
ACTTCATTTTTAATTTAAAAGGATCTAGGTGAAGATCCTTTTTGATAATCTCATGACCAAAATCCCTTAA
CGTGAGTTTTCGTTCCACTGAGCGTCAGACCCCGTAGAAAAGATCAAAGGATCTTCTTGAGATCCTTTTT
TTCTGCGCGTAATCTGCTGCTTGCAAACAAAAAAACCACCGCTACCAGCGGTGGTTTGTTTGCCGGATCA
AGAGCTACCAACTCTTTTTCCGAAGGTAACTGGCTTCAGCAGAGCGCAGATACCAAATACTGTCCTTCTA
GTGTAGCCGTAGTTAGGCCACCACTTCAAGAACTCTGTAGCACCGCCTACATACCTCGCTCTGCTAATCC
TGTTACCAGTGGCTGCTGCCAGTGGCGATAAGTCGTGTCTTACCGGGTTGGACTCAAGACGATAGTTACC
GGATAAGGCGCAGCGGTCGGGCTGAACGGGGGGTTCGTGCACACAGCCCAGCTTGGAGCGAACGACCTAC
ACCGAACTGAGATACCTACAGCGTGAGCATTGAGAAAGCGCCACGCTTCCCGAAGGGAGAAAGGCGGACA
GGTATCCGGTAAGCGGCAGGGTCGGAACAGGAGAGCGCACGAGGGAGCTTCCAGGGGGAAACGCCTGGTA
TCTTTATAGTCCTGTCGGGTTTCGCCACCTCTGACTTGAGCGTCGATTTTTGTGATGCTCGTCAGGGGGG
CGGAGCCTATGGAAAAACGCCAGCAACGCGGCCTTTTTACGGTTCCTGGCCTTTTGCTGGCCTTTTGCTC
ACATGTTCTTTCCTGCGTTATCCCCTGATTCTGTGGATAACCGTATTACCGCCTTTGAGTGAGCTGATAC
CGCTCGCCGCAGCCGAACGACCGAGCGCAGCGAGTCAGTGAGCGAGGAAGCGGAAGAGCGCCCAATACGC
AAACCGCCTCTCCCCGCG
Features (pLannotate 1.2.2; 15 found; start..end, strand, type, name):
     45..63      +  promoter       T7 promoter: promoter for bacteriophage T7 RNA polymerase
    117..150     +  protein_bind   loxP: Cre-mediated recombination occurs in the 8-bp core sequence (GCATACAT). Cre recombinase
    213..1569    -  gene           kanMX: yeast selectable marker conferring kanamycin resistance (Wach et al., 1994)
   1624..1657    +  protein_bind   loxP: Cre-mediated recombination occurs in the 8-bp core sequence (GCATACAT). Cre recombinase
   1763..2142    +  enhancer       CMV enhancer: human cytomegalovirus immediate early enhancer
   2143..2346    +  promoter       CMV promoter: human cytomegalovirus (CMV) immediate early promoter
   2447..3454    +  CDS            rtTA: tetracycline-controlled transactivator, comprising a fusion of the reverse tetracycline repressor rTetR with the C-terminal activation domain of herpes simplex virus VP16 In the Tet-On® system, rtTA binds to the Tet-responsive element and stimulates transcription only in the presence of tetracycline or doxycycline.
   4910..4926    +  promoter       p10 promoter (fragment): baculovirus promoter for expression in insect cells
   5137..5155    -  promoter       SP6 promoter: promoter for bacteriophage SP6 RNA polymerase
   5218..5269    -  misc_feature   bom (fragment): basis of mobility region from pBR322
   5371..5406    -  CDS            rop (fragment): Rop protein, which maintains plasmids at low copy number; rop
   5501..5605    +  promoter       AmpR promoter: bla
   5606..6466    +  CDS            AmpR: β-lactamase; bla; confers resistance to ampicillin, carbenicillin, and related antibiotics
   6637..7225    +  rep_origin     ori: high-copy-number ColE1/pMB1/pBR322/pUC origin of replication
   7408..23      +  CDS            lacI (fragment) (across the origin): lac repressor; lacI; The lac repressor binds to the lac operator to inhibit transcription in E. coli. This inhibition can be relieved by adding lactose or isopropyl-β-D-thiogalactopyranoside (IPTG).
