[The description below was written by a language model from this plasmid's Addgene catalogue record and pLannotate feature annotations shown in this document.]
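Description:
pUG6SP-tTA' is a 7.4 kb E. coli-propagated plasmid built on the pUG6-tTA backbone. It supplies a tetracycline-controlled transactivator for regulated gene expression in the fission yeast Schizosaccharomyces pombe, according to the associated publication title. In bacteria it is maintained through a high-copy ColE1/pUC-type origin and selected with ampicillin via the β-lactamase gene. No yeast replication origin is annotated. This fits the pUG6 family's usual role as a template or integrating cassette vector, although the record does not state the delivery route.

For selection in yeast, the plasmid carries a kanMX cassette conferring G418 resistance. The cassette is flanked by two loxP sites in the same orientation, so Cre recombinase can excise the marker after integration and allow it to be reused. Downstream lies the payload, tTA', described in the catalogue as a tetR'-VP16 fusion: a variant Tet repressor DNA-binding domain joined to the herpes simplex virus VP16 activation domain. It is driven by the human cytomegalovirus immediate-early enhancer and promoter.

The automated annotation labels this coding sequence as rtTA, the reverse (Tet-On) transactivator. That label reflects sequence similarity among TetR-VP16 fusions, and the record does not specify which mutations define the primed variant or whether it responds in a Tet-Off or Tet-On manner. About 1.5 kb after the transactivator is essentially unannotated, so the terminator and any other elements there are not identified. T7 and SP6 promoters flank the cassette region. The short p10, bom, rop and lacI fragment hits are probably backbone remnants or chance matches with no functional role.
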