Addgene plasmid #41030: pUG6SP-tTA'
Depositing lab: Michael Nick Boddy. Depositing organization: Scripps California (The Scripps Research Institute). Publication: A new versatile system for rapid control of gene expression in the fission yeast Schizosaccharomyces pombe. Zilio N, Wehrkamp-Richter S, Boddy MN. Yeast. 2012 Aug 29. doi: 10.1002/yea.2920. PubMed 22968950.
Backbone
  Vector backbone: pUG6-tTA
  Selectable markers: G418
Growth in bacteria
  Bacterial resistance: Ampicillin, 100 μg/mL
  Growth temperature: 37°C
  Growth strain: DH5alpha
  Copy number: Unknown
Gene/Insert
  Gene/Insert name: tTA' (tetR'-VP16)
Terms and licenses: Academic/Nonprofit Terms; Industry Terms: Not Available to Industry
How to cite: pUG6SP-tTA' was a gift from Michael Nick Boddy (Addgene plasmid # 41030 ; http://n2t.net/addgene:41030 ; RRID:Addgene_41030)
