>Addgene plasmid #41030 | pUG6SP-tTA' | addgene partial sequence | sequence record 56675 | CMV-F 5'-CGCAAATGGGCGGTAGGCGTG-3'
GAACCGTCAGATCGCCTGGAGACGCCATCCACGCTGTTTTGACCTCCATAGAAGACACCGGGACCGATCC
AGCCTCCGCGGCCCCAATTCATATGTCTAGATTAGATAAAAGTAAAGTGATTAACAGCGCATTAGAGCTG
CTTAATGAGGTCGGAATCGAAGGTTTAACAACCCGTAAACTCGCCCAGAAGCTTGGTGTAGAGCAGCCTA
CACTGTATTGGCATGTAAAAAATAAGCGGGCTTTGCTCGACGCCTTAGCCATTGAGATGTTAGATAGGCA
CCATACTCACTTTTGCCCTTTAAAAGGGGAAAGCTGGCAAGATTTTTTACGCAATAACGCTAAAAGTTTT
AGATGTGCTTTACTAAGTCATCGCAATGGAGCAAAAGTACATTCAGATACACGGCCTACAGAAAAACAGT
ATGAAACTCTCGAAAATCAATTAGCCTTTTTATGCCAACAAGGTTTTTCACTAGAGAACGCGTTATATGC
ACTCAGCGCTGTGGGGCATTTTACTTTAGGTTGCGTATTGGAAGATCAAGAGCATCAAGTCGCTAAAGAA
GAAAGGGAAACACCTACTACTGATAGTATGCCGCCATTATTACGACAAGCTATCGAATTATTTGATCACC
AAGGTGCAGAGCCAGCCTTCTTATTCGGCCTTGAATTGATCATATGCGGATTAGAAAAACAACTTAAATG
TGAAAGTGGGTCCGCGTACAGCCGCGCGCGTACGAAAAACAATTACGGGTCTACCATCGAGGGCCTGCTC
GATCTCCCGGACGACGACGC
