>Addgene plasmid #41030 | pUG6SP-tTA' | addgene partial sequence | sequence record 56676 | TetR-F1 5'-TTGATCACCAAGGTGCAGAG-3'
AAAACAACTTAAATGTGAAAGTGGGTCCGCGTACAGCCGCGCGCGTACGAAAAACAATTACGGGTCTACC
ATCGAGGGCCTGCTCGATCTCCCGGACGACGACGCCCCCGAAGAGGCGGGGCTGGCGGCTCCGCGCCTGT
CCTTTCTCCCCGCGGGACACACGCGCAGACTGTCGACGGCCCCCCCGACCGATGTCAGCCTGGGGGACGA
GCTCCACTTAGACGGCGAGGACGTGGCGATGGCGCATGCCGACGCGCTAGACGATTTCGATCTGGACATG
TTGGGGGACGGGGATTCCCCGGGTCCGGGATTTACCCCCCACGACTCCGCCCCCTACGGCGCTCTGGATA
TGGCCGACTTCGAGTTTGAGCAGATGTTTACCGATGCCCTTGGAATTGACGAGTACGGTGGGTAGGGGGC
GCGAGGATCGTAATAAGCTTCGACCTGCAGCGTACGAAGCTTCAGCTGGGGTAAAAGGAATGTCTCCCTT
GCCAGTACTGCTAGGGTTTTTCTTTCAAACTATGGAAGCCCATTCAAGCTGCATATTACGATTTTGTTTT
TCGCTTTTAGAAAGTGGTTTAGATGAGATAATAGAAAAATTCTTGATCTCCGACAACGAGTACTTTTATT
TTTTTTGCTAATCACTTTACTCAATATTAGCTCGAAATCGTAGAAACGTAGACGGGTGCGGGATACCGAG
TGGTGTAGTTAAGAATTTTTATAAACCACGTGGCCCAAAAATATGAACCCAAAACGTTTATACATGAGTA
TACTTTAAGAAGGCTATACCCCTTCGTG
